>Addgene plasmid #126350 | pGWB14-LYX132 | addgene full sequence | sequence record 247469 | Addgene NGS Result
TCGGTCTTGCCTTGCTCGTCGGTGATGTACTTCACCAGCTCCGCGAAGTCGCTCTTCTTGATGGAGCGCA
TGGGGACGTGCTTGGCAATCACGCGCACCCCCCGGCCGTTTTAGCGGCTAAAAAAGTCATGGCTCTGCCC
TCGGGCGGACCACGCCCATCATGACCTTGCCAAGCTCGTCCTGCTTCTCTTCGATCTTCGCCAGCAGGGC
GAGGATCGTGGCATCACCGAACCGCGCCGTGCGCGGGTCGTCGGTGAGCCAGAGTTTCAGCAGGCCGCCC
AGGCGGCCCAGGTCGCCATTGATGCGGGCCAGCTCGCGGACGTGCTCATAGTCCACGACGCCCGTGATTT
TGTAGCCCTGGCCGACGGCCAGCAGGTAGGCCGACAGGCTCATGCCGGCCGCCGCCGCCTTTTCCTCAAT
CGCTCTTCGTTCGTCTGGAAGGCAGTACACCTTGATAGGTGGGCTGCCCTTCCTGGTTGGCTTGGTTTCA
TCAGCCATCCGCTTGCCCTCATCTGTTACGCCGGCGGTAGCCGGCCAGCCTCGCAGAGCAGGATTCCCGT
TGAGCACCGCCAGGTGCGAATAAGGGACAGTGAAGAAGGAACACCCGCTCGCGGGTGGGCCTACTTCACC
TATCCTGCCCGGCTGACGCCGTTGGATACACCAAGGAAAGTCTACACGAACCCTTTGGCAAAATCCTGTA
TATCGTGCGAAAAAGGATGGATATACCGAAAAAATCGCTATAATGACCCCGAAGCAGGGTTATGCAGCGG
AAAAGCGCCACGCTTCCCGAAGGGAGAAAGGCGGACAGGTATCCGGTAAGCGGCAGGGTCGGAACAGGAG
AGCGCACGAGGGAGCTTCCAGGGGGAAACGCCTGGTATCTTTATAGTCCTGTCGGGTTTCGCCACCTCTG
ACTTGAGCGTCGATTTTTGTGATGCTCGTCAGGGGGGCGGAGCCTATGGAAAAACGCCAGCAACGCGGCC
TTTTTACGGTTCCTGGCCTTTTGCTGGCCTTTTGCTCACATGTTCTTTCCTGCGTTATCCCCTGATTCTG
TGGATAACCGTATTACCGCCTTTGAGTGAGCTGATACCGCTCGCCGCAGCCGAACGACCGAGCGCAGCGA
GTCAGTGAGCGAGGAAGCGGAAGAGCGCCAGAAGGCCGCCAGAGAGGCCGAGCGCGGCCGTGAGGCTTGG
ACGCTAGGGCAGGGCATGAAAAAGCCCGTAGCGGGCTGCTACGGGCGTCTGACGCGGTGGAAAGGGGGAG
GGGATGTTGTCTACATGGCTCTGCTGTAGTGAGTGGGTTGCGCTCCGGCAGCGGTCCTGATCAATCGTCA
CCCTTTCTCGGTCCTTCAACGTTCCTGACAACGAGCCTCCTTTTCGCCAATCCATCGACAATCACCGCGA
GTCCCTGCTCGAACGCTGCGTCCGGACCGGCTTCGTCGAAGGCGTCTATCGCGGCCCGCAACAGCGGCGA
GAGCGGAGCCTGTTCAACGGTGCCGCCGCGCTCGCCGGCATCGCTGTCGCCGGCCTGCTCCTCAAGCACG
GCCCCAACAGTGAAGTAGCTGATTGTCATCAGCGCATTGACGGCGTCCCCGGCCGAAAAACCCGCCTCGC
AGAGGAAGCGAAGCTGCGCGTCGGCCGTTTCCATCTGCGGTGCGCCCGGTCGCGTGCCGGCATGGATGCG
CGCGCCATCGCGGTAGGCGAGCAGCGCCTGCCTGAAGCTGCGGGCATTCCCGATCAGAAATGAGCGCCAG
TCGTCGTCGGCTCTCGGCACCGAATGCGTATGATTCTCCGCCAGCATGGCTTCGGCCAGTGCGTCGAGCA
GCGCCCGCTTGTTCCTGAAGTGCCAGTAAAGCGCCGGCTGCTGAACCCCCAACCGTTCCGCCAGTTTGCG
TGTCGTCAGACCGTCTACGCCGACCTCGTTCAACAGGTCCAGGGCGGCACGGATCACTGTATTCGGCTGC
AACTTTGTCATGCTTGACACTTTATCACTGATAAACATAATATGTCCACCAACTTATCAGTGATAAAGAA
TCCGCGCGTTCAATCGGACCAGCGGAGGCTGGTCCGGAGGCCAGACGTGAAACCCAACATACCCCTGATC
GTAATTCTGAGCACTGTCGCGCTCGACGCTGTCGGCATCGGCCTGATTATGCCGGTGCTGCCGGGCCTCC
TGCGCGATCTGGTTCACTCGAACGACGTCACCGCCCACTATGGCATTCTGCTGGCGCTGTATGCGTTGGT
GCAATTTGCCTGCGCACCTGTGCTGGGCGCGCTGTCGGATCGTTTCGGGCGGCGGCCAATCTTGCTCGTC
TCGCTGGCCGGCGCCAGATCTGGGGAACCCTGTGGTTGGCATGCACATACAAATGGACGAACGGATAAAC
CTTTTCACGCCCTTTTAAATATCCGATTATTCTAATAAACGCTCTTTTCTCTTAGGTTTACCCGCCAATA
TATCCTGTCAAACACTGATAGTTTAAACGTTGCGATTAAGAATTCGAGCTCGGTACCCCCCTACTCCAAA
AATGTCAAAGATACAGTCTCAGAAGACCAAAGGGCTATTGAGACTTTTCAACAAAGGGTAATTTCGGGAA
ACCTCCTCGGATTCCATTGCCCAGCTATCTGTCACTTCATCGAAAGGACAGTAGAAAAGGAAGGTGGCTC
CTACAAATGCCATCATTGCGATAAAGGAAAGGCTATCATTCAAGATGCCTCTGCCGACAGTGGTCCCAAA
GATGGACCCCCACCCACGAGGAGCATCGTGGAAAAAGAAGACGTTCCAACCACGTCTTCAAAGCAAGTGG
ATTGATGTGACATCTCCACTGACGTAAGGGATGACGCACAATCCCACTATCCTTCGCAAGACCCTTCCTC
TATATAAGGAAGTTCATTTCATTTGGAGAGGACAGCCCAAGCTTCGACTCTAGAGGATCCCCTTAAATCG
ATATGGAACGAGCTATACAAGGAAACGACGCTAGGGAACAAGCTAACAGTGAACGTTGGGATGGAGGATC
AGGAGGTACCACTTCTCCCTTCAAACTTCCTGACGAAAGTCCGAGTTGGACTGAGTGGCGGCTACATAAC
GATGAGACGAATTCGAATCAAGATAATCCCCTTGGTTTCAAGGAAAGCTGGGGTTTCGGGAAAGTTGTAT
TTAAGAGATATCTCAGATACGACAGGACGGAAGCTTCACTGCACAGAGTCCTTGGATCTTGGACGGGAGA
TTCGGTTAACTATGCAGCATCTCGATTTTTCGGTTTCGACCAGATCGGATGTACCTATAGTATTCGGTTT
CGAGGAGTTAGTATCACCGTTTCTGGAGGGTCTCGAACTCTTCAGCATCTCTGTGAGATGGCAATTCGGT
CTAAGCAAGAACTGCTACAGCTTGCCCCAATCGAAGTGGAAAGTAATGTATCAAGAGGATGCCCTGAAGG
TACTCAAACCTTCGAAAAAGAAAGCGAGTAAGTCGAGGGCGAGCTCGAATTCGGTACGCTGAAATCACCA
GTCTCTCTCTACAAATCTATCTCTCTCTATTTTCTCCATAAATAATGTGTGAGTAGTTTCCCGATAAGGG
AAATTAGGGTTCTTATAGGGTTTCGCTCATGTGTTGAGCATATAAGAAACCCTTAGTATGTATTTGTATT
TGTAAAATACTTCTATCAATAAAATTTCTAATTCCTAAAACCAAAATCCAGTACTAAAATCCAGATCTCC
CTGCAGGTCCCCAGATTAGCCTTTTCAATTTCAGAAAGAATGCTAACCCACAGATGGTTAGAGAGGCTTA
CGCAGCAGGTCTCATCAAGACGATCTACCCGAGCAATAATCTCCAGGAAATCAAATACCTTCCCAAGAAG
GTTAAAGATGCAGTCAAAAGATTCAGGACTAACTGCATCAAGAACACAGAGAAAGATATATTTCTCAAGA
TCAGAAGTACTATTCCAGTATGGACGATTCAAGGCTTGCTTCACAAACCAAGGCAAGTAATAGAGATTGG
AGTCTCTAAAAAGGTAGTTCCCACTGAATCAAAGGCCATGGAGTCAAAGATTCAAATAGAGGACCTAACA
GAACTCGCCGTAAAGACTGGCGAACAGTTCATACAGAGTCTCTTACGACTCAATGACAAGAAGAAAATCT
TCGTCAACATGGTGGAGCACGACACACTTGTCTACTCCAAAAATATCAAAGATACAGTCTCAGAAGACCA
AAGGGCAATTGAGACTTTTCAACAAAGGGTAATATCCGGAAACCTCCTCGGATTCCATTGCCCAGCTATC
TGTCACTTTATTGTGAAGATAGTGGAAAAGGAAGGTGGCTCCTACAAATGCCATCATTGCGATAAAGGAA
AGGCCATCGTTGAAGATGCCTCTGCCGACAGTGGTCCCAAAGATGGACCCCCACCCACGAGGAGCATCGT
GGAAAAAGAAGACGTTCCAACCACGTCTTCAAAGCAAGTGGATTGATGTGATATCTCCACTGACGTAAGG
GATGACGCACAATCCCACTATCCTTCGCAAGACCCTTCCTCTATATAAGGAAGTTCATTTCATTTGGAGA
GAACACGGGGGACTCTAGAGTTATCAACAAGTTTGTACAAAAAAGCAGGCTCCACCACTAGTATGGTCAT
GGCCCTTCCTAATATTGGCTCCTTCTCCAACCCAACCGCCACCGCTTCCGCCGCCGCAACTGCGTCGGCC
TCCAGCCCGTTATCGCCTTCCGATGACCCGTCAAAGAAAATTCGAAAACCTTACACCATTACCAAGTCCC
GCGAAAGCTGGACCGAACCCGAGCACGATAAGTTCCTTGAAGCTCTTCAACTGTTTGACCGGGACTGGAA
AAAGATTGAAGCGTTTGTTGGATCAAAAACTGTTATTCAGATACGTAGCCATGCTCAAAAATATTTTCTG
AAGGTCCAGAAGAGTGGAACCAATGAACATCTACCTCCTCCTCGGCCAAAAAGAAAAGCCGCTCATCCCT
ACCCTCAGAAAGCCTCAAAAAGTGCTCCATCTCTCTCACCGGTGACTGCATCATTTCAAGCTTCACTTCC
ATTACCGGATCCTGGATTTGTAACAAGGCCTGATACTTCTTTGTTACCTAGCAATCCAGTTACTGTTACA
TCTGTGCCATCATGGACTGACAACTCTGTGCCACCAGTCAGTTTGTCCCAAATGAAGAAAGATAACATGA
GAGAACCAGGTCAACCTGTGTCCAATACTCATTGTTGCAGTAGTAATGAAAGCACTCCAGGATCAAAATC
AACAGGTGAAGTGATGGAGCGGACTCAGGGACCTTCATTGAGAGTTTTGCCCGACTTTGTTCAAGTATAC
AACTTCATCGGCAGCGTATTCGACCCTGCTGTTACCGGACACTTGCAGAAATTGAAAAAAATGGATCGCA
TTGATGTTGAGACAGTGTTGTTGCTGATGAGAAACCTCTCCATCAATCTTACAAGCCCTGATTTTGAGCA
TCATAGGCAGCTGCTTTCATCTTATGATATGGACATGGAGAAGCAGTGCAAATCAAGTCATCAATTACAA
CCAACTCCCGGGGACCCAGCTTTCTTGTACAAAGTGGTTGATAACAGCGGGTTAATTAACATCTTTTACC
CATACGATGTTCCTGACTATGCGGGCTATCCCTATGACGTCCCGGACTATGCAGGATCCTATCCATATGA
CGTTCCAGATTACGCTGCTCAGTGCAGCGCTTAGAGCTCGAATTTCCCCGATCGTTCAAACATTTGGCAA
TAAAGTTTCTTAAGATTGAATCCTGTTGCCGGTCTTGCGATGATTATCATATAATTTCTGTTGAATTACG
TTAAGCATGTAATAATTAACATGTAATGCATGACGTTATTTATGAGATGGGTTTTTATGATTAGAGTCCC
GCAATTATACATTTAATACGCGATAGAAAACAAAATATAGCGCGCAAACTAGGATAAATTATCGCGCGCG
GTGTCATCTATGTTACTAGATCGGGAATTAGCTTCATCAACGCAAGACATGCGCACGACCGTCTGACAGG
AGAGGAATTTCCGACGAGCACAGAAAGGACTTGCTCTTGGACGTAGGCCTATTTCTCAGGCACATGTATC
AAGTGTTCGGACGTGGGTTTTCGATGGTGTATCAGCCGCCGCCAACTGGGAGATGAGGAGGCTTTCTTGG
GGGGCAGTCAGCAGTTCATTTCACAAGACAGAGGAACTTGTAAGGAGATGCACTGATTTATCTTGGCGCA
AACCAGCAGGACGAATTAGTGGGAATAGCCCGCGAATATCTAAGTTATGCCTGTCGGCATGAGCAGAAAC
TTCCAATTCGAAACAGTTTGGAGAGGTTGTTTTTGGGCATACCTTTTGTTAGTCAGCCTCTCGATTGCTC
ATCGTCATTACACAGTACCGAAGTTTGATCGATCTAGTAACATAGATGACACCGCGCGCGATAATTTATC
CTAGTTTGCGCGCTATATTTTGTTTTCTATCGCGTATTAAATGTATAATTGCGGGACTCTAATCATAAAA
ACCCATCTCATAAATAACGTCATGCATTACATGTTAATTATTACATGCTTAACGTAATTCAACAGAAATT
ATATGATAATCATCGCAAGACCGGCAACAGGATTCAATCTTAAGAAACTTTATTGCCAAATGTTTGAACG
ATCTGCTTCGACGCACTCCTTCTTTACTCCACCATCTCGTCCTTATTGAAAACGTGGGTAGCACCAAAAC
GAATCAAGTCGCTGGAACTGAAGTTACCAATCACGCTGGATGATTTGCCAGTTGGATTAATCTTGCCTTT
CCCCGCATGAATAATATTGATGAATGCATGCGTGAGGGGTATTTCGATTTTGGCAATAGCTGCAATTGCC
GCGACATCCTCCAACGAGCATAATTCTTCAGAAAAATAGCGATGTTCCATGTTGTCAGGGCATGCATGAT
GCACGTTATGAGGTGACGGTGCTAGGCAGTATTCCCTCAAAGTTTCATAGTCAGTATCATATTCATCATT
GCATTCCTGCAAGAGAGAATTGAGACGCAATCCACACGCTGCGGCAACCTTCCGGCGTTCGTGGTCTATT
TGCTCTTGGACGTTGCAAACGTAAGTGTTGGATCCCGGTCGGCATCTACTCTATTCCTTTGCCCTCGGAC
GAGTGCTGGGGCGTCGGTTTCCACTATCGGCGAGTACTTCTACACAGCCATCGGTCCAGACGGCCGCGCT
TCTGCGGGCGATTTGTGTACGCCCGACAGTCCCGGCTCCGGATCGGACGATTGCGTCGCATCGACCCTGC
GCCCAAGCTGCATCATCGAAATTGCCGTCAACCAAGCTCTGATAGAGTTGGTCAAGACCAATGCGGAGCA
TATACGCCCGGAGCCGCGGCGATCCTGCAAGCTCCGGATGCCTCCGCTCGAAGTAGCGCGTCTGCTGCTC
CATACAAGCCAACCACGGCCTCCAGAAGAAGATGTTGGCGACCTCGTATTGGGAATCCCCGAACATCGCC
TCGCTCCAGTCAATGACCGCTGTTATGCGGCCATTGTCCGTCAGGACATTGTTGGAGCCGAAATCCGCGT
GCACGAGGTGCCGGACTTCGGGGCAGTCCTCGGCCCAAAGCATCAGCTCATCGAGAGCCTGCGCGACGGA
CGCACTGACGGTGTCGTCCATCACAGTTTGCCAGTGATACACATGGGGATCAGCAATCGCGCATATGAAA
TCACGCCATGTAGTGTATTGACCGATTCCTTGCGGTCCGAATGGGCCGAACCCGCTCGTCTGGCTAAGAT
CGGCCGCAGCGATCGCATCCATGGCCTCCGCGACCGGCTGCAGAACAGCGGGCAGTTCGGTTTCAGGCAG
GTCTTGCAACGTGACACCCTGTGCACGGCGGGAGATGCAATAGGTCAGGCTCTCGCTGAATTCCCCAATG
TCAAGCACTTCCGGAATCGGGAGCGCGGCCGATGCAAAGTGCCGATAAACATAACGATCTTTGTAGAAAC
CATCGGCGCAGCTATTTACCCGCAGGACATATCCACGCCCTCCTACATCGAAGCTGAAAGCACGAGATTC
TTCGCCCTCCGAGAGCTGCATCAGGTCGGAGACGCTGTCGAACTTTTCGATCAGAAACTTCTCGACAGAC
GTCGCGGTGAGTTCAGGCTTTTTCATATCGGGGTCGTCCTCTCCAAATGAAATGAACTTCCTTATATAGA
GGAAGGGTCTTGCGAAGGATAGTGGGATTGTGCGTCATCCCTTACGTCAGTGGAGATATCACATCAATCC
ACTTGCTTTGAAGACGTGGTTGGAACGTCTTCTTTTTCCACGATGCTCCTCGTGGGTGGGGGTCCATCTT
TGGGACCACTGTCGGCAGAGGCATCTTGAACGATAGCCTTTCCTTTATCGCAATGATGGCATTTGTAGGT
GCCACCTTCCTTTTCTACTGTCCTTTTGATGAAGTGACAGATAGCTGGGCAATGGAATCCGAGGAGGTTT
CCCGATATTACCCTTTGTTGAAAAGTCTCAATAGCCCTTTGGTCTTCTGAGACTGTATCTTTGATATTCT
TGGAGTAGACGAGAGTGTCGTGCTCCACCATGTTGACGGATCTCTAGGACGCGTCGACGCGTCGACGCGT
CGACGCGTCGACGCGTCCTAGAAGCTAATTCACTGGCCGTCGTTTTACAACGTCGTGACTGGGAAAACCC
TGGCGTTACCCAACTTAATCGCCTTGCAGCACATCCCCCTTTCGCCAGCTGGCGTAATAGCGAAGAGGCC
CGCACCGATCGCCCTTCCCAACAGTTGCGCAGCCTGAATG
[44 nt withheld, positions 8791-8834]
C
[141 nt withheld, positions 8836-8976]
CCTTTGACGTTGGAGTCCACGTTCTTT
[37 nt withheld, positions 9004-9040]
ACCCTATCTCGGGCTATTCTTTTGATTTATAAGGGATTTTGCCGATTTCGGAACCACCATCAAACAGGAT
TTTCGCCTGCTGGGGCAAACCAGCGTGGACCGCTTGCTGCAACTCTCTCAGGGCCAGGCGGTGAAGGGCA
ATCAGCTGTTGCCCGTCTCACTGGTGAAAAGAAAAACCACCCCAGTACATTAAAAACGTCCGCAATGTGT
TATTAAGTTGTCTAAGCGTCAATTTGTTTACACCACAATATATCCTGCCACCAGCCAGCCAACAGCTCCC
CGACCGGCAGCTCGGCACAAAATCACCACTCGATACAGGCAGCCCATCAGTCCGGGACGGCGTCAGCGGG
AGAGCCGTTGTAAGGCGGCAGACTTTGCTCATGTTACCGATGCTATTCGGAAGAACGGCAACTAAGCTGC
CGGGTTTGAAACACGGATGATCTCGCGGAGGGTAGCATGTTGATTGTAACGATGACAGAGCGTTGCTGCC
TGTGATCAAATATCATCTCCCTCGCAGAGATCCGAATTATCAGCCTTCTTATTCATTTCTCGCTTAACCG
TGACAGGCTGTCGATCTTGAGAACTATGCCGACATAATAGGAAATCGCTGGATAAAGCCGCTGAGGAAGC
TGAGTGGCGCTATTTCTTTAGAAGTGAACGTTGACGATATCAACTCCCCTATCCATTGCTCACCGAATGG
TACAGGTCGGGGACCCGAAGTTCCGACTGTCGGCCTGATGCATCCCCGGCTGATCGACCCCAGATCTGGG
GCTGAGAAAGCCCAGTAAGGAAACAACTGTAGGTTCGAGTCGCGAGATCCCCCGGAACCAAAGGAAGTAG
GTTAAACCCGCTCCGATCAGGCCGAGCCACGCCAGGCCGAGAACATTGGTTCCTGTAGGCATCGGGATTG
GCGGATCAAACACTAAAGCTACTGGAACGAGCAGAAGTCCTCCGGCCGCCAGTTGCCAGGCGGTAAAGGT
GAGCAGAGGCACGGGAGGTTGCCACTTGCGGGTCAGCACGGTTCCGAACGCCATGGAAACCGCCCCCGCC
AGGCCCGCTGCGACGCCGACAGGATCTAGCGCTGCGTTTGGTGTCAACACCAACAGCGCCACGCCCGCAG
TTCCGCAAATAGCCCCCAGGACCGCCATCAATCGTATCGGGCTACCTAGCAGAGCGGCAGAGATGAACAC
GACCATCAGCGGCTGCACAGCGCCTACCGTCGCCGCGACCCCGCCCGGCAGGCGGTAGACCGAAATAAAC
AACAAGCTCCAGAATAGCGAAATATTAAGTGCGCCGAGGATGAAGATGCGCATCCACCAGATTCCCGTTG
GAATCTGTCGGACGATCATCACGAGCAATAAACCCGCCGGCAACGCCCGCAGCAGCATACCGGCGACCCC
TCGGCCTCGCTGTTCGGGCTCCACGAAAACGCCGGACAGATGCGCCTTGTGAGCGTCCTTGGGGCCGTCC
TCCTGTTTGAAGACCGACAGCCCAATGATCTCGCCGTCGATGTAGGCGCCGAATGCCACGGCATCTCGCA
ACCGTTCAGCGAACGCCTCCATGGGCTTTTTCTCCTCGTGCTCGTAAACGGACCCGAACATCTCTGGAGC
TTTCTTCAGGGCCGACAATCGGATCTCGCGGAAATCCTGCACGTCGGCCGCTCCAAGCCGTCGAATCTGA
GCCTTAATCACAATTGTCAATTTTAATCCTCTGTTTATCGGCAGTTCGTAGAGCGCGCCGTGCGTCCCGA
GCGATACTGAGCGAAGCAAGTGCGTCGAGCAGTGCCCGCTTGTTCCTGAAATGCCAGTAAAGCGCTGGCT
GCTGAACCCCCAGCCGGAACTGACCCCACAAGGCCCTAGCGTTTGCAATGCACCAGGTCATCATTGACCC
AGGCGTGTTCCACCAGGCCGCTGCCTCGCAACTCTTCGCAGGCTTCGCCGACCTGCTCGCGCCACTTCTT
CACGCGGGTGGAATCCGATCCGCACATGAGGCGGAAGGTTTCCAGCTTGAGCGGGTACGGCTCCCGGTGC
GAGCTGAAATAGTCGAACATCCGTCGGGCCGTCGGCGACAGCTTGCGGTACTTCTCCCATATGAATTTCG
TGTAGTGGTCGCCAGCAAACAGCACGACGATTTCCTCGTCGATCAGGACCTGGCAACGGGACGTTTTCTT
GCCACGGTCCAGGACGCGGAAGCGGTGCAGCAGCGACACCGATTCCAGGTGCCCAACGCGGTCGGACGTG
AAGCCCATCGCCGTCGCCTGTAGGCGCGACAGGCATTCCTCGGCCTTCGTGTAATACCGGCCATTGATCG
ACCAGCCCAGGTCCTGGCAAAGCTCGTAGAACGTGAAGGTGATCGGCTCGCCGATAGGGGTGCGCTTCGC
GTACTCCAACACCTGCTGCCACACCAGTTCGTCATCGTCGGCCCGCAGCTCGACGCCGGTGTAGGTGATC
TTCACGTCCTTGTTGACGTGGAAAATGACCTTGTTTTGCAGCGCCTCGCGCGGGATTTTCTTGTTGCGCG
TGGTGAACAGGGCAGAGCGGGCCGTGTCGTTTGGCATCGCTCGCATCGTGTCCGGCCACGGCGCAATATC
GAACAAGGAAAGCTGCATTTCCTTGATCTGCTGCTTCGTGTGTTTCAGCAACGCGGCCTGCTTGGCCTCG
CTGACCTGTTTTGCCAGGTCCTCGCCGGCGGTTTTTCGCTTCTTGGTCGTCATAGTTCCTCGCGTGTCGA
TGGTCATCGACTTCGCCAAACCTGCCGCCTCCTGTTCGAGACGACGCGAACGCTCCACGGCGGCCGATGG
CGCGGGCAGGGCAGGGGGAGCCAGTTGCACGCTGTCGCGCTCGATCTTGGCCGTAGCTTGCTGGACCATC
GAGCCGACGGACTGGAAGGTTTCGCGGGGCGCACGCATGACGGTGCGGCTTGCGATGGTTTCGGCATCCT
CGGCGGAAAACCCCGCGTCGATCAGTTCTTGCCTGTATGCCTTCCGGTCAAACGTCCGATTCATTCACCC
TCCTTGCGGGATTGCCCCGACTCACGCCGGGGCAATGTGCCCTTATTCCTGATTTGACCCGCCTGGTGCC
TTGGTGTCCAGATAATCCACCTTATCGGCAATGAAGTCGGTCCCGTAGACCGTCTGGCCGTCCTTCTCGT
ACTTGGTATTCCGAATCTTGCCCTGCACGAATACCAGCGACCCCTTGCCCAAATACTTGCCGTGGGCCTC
GGCCTGAGAGCCAAAACACTTGATGCGGAAGAAGTCGGTGCGCTCCTGCTTGTCGCCGGCATCGTTGCGC
CACATCTAGGTACTAAAACAATTCATCCAGTAAAATATAATATTTTATTTTCTCCCAATCAGGCTTGATC
CCCAGTAAGTCAAAAAATAGCTCGACATACTGTTCTTCCCCGATATCCTCCCTGATCGACCGGACGCAGA
AGGCAATGTCATACCACTTGTCCGCCCTGCCGCTTCTCCCAAGATCAATAAAGCCACTTACTTTGCCATC
TTTCACAAAGATGTTGCTGTCTCCCAGGTCGCCGTGGGAAAAGACAAGTTCCTCTTCGGGCTTTTCCGTC
TTTAAAAAATCATACAGCTCGCGCGGATCTTTAAATGGAGTGTCTTCTTCCCAGTTTTCGCAATCCACAT
CGGCCAGATCGTTATTCAGTAAGTAATCCAATTCGGCTAAGCGGCTGTCTAAGCTATTCGTATAGGGACA
ATCCGATATGTCGATGGAGTGAAAGAGCCTGATGCACTCCGCATACAGCTCGATAATCTTTTCAGGGCTT
TGTTCATCTTCATACTCTTCCGAGCAAAGGACGCCATCGGCCTCACTCATGAGCAGATTGCTCCAGCCAT
CATGCCGTTCAAAGTGCAGGACCTTTGGAACAGGCAGCTTTCCTTCCAGCCATAGCATCATGTCCTTTTC
CCGTTCCACATCATAGGTGGTCCCTTTATACCGGCTGTCCGTCATTTTTAAATATAGGTTTTCATTTTCT
CCCACCAGCTTATATACCTTAGCAGGAGACATTCCTTCCGTATCTTTTACGCAGCGGTATTTTTCGATCA
GTTTTTTCAATTCCGGTGATATTCTCATTTTAGCCATTTATTATTTCCTTCCTCTTTTCTACAGTATTTA
AAGATACCCCAAGAAGCTAATTATAACAAGACGAACTCCAATTCACTGTTCCTTGCATTCTAAAACCTTA
AATACCAGAAAACAGCTTTTTCAAAGTTGTTTTCAAAGTTGGCGTATAACATAGTATCGACGGAGCCGAT
TTTGAAACCACAATTATGGGTGATGCTGCCAACTTACTGATTTAGTGTATGATGGTGTTTTTGAGGTGCT
CCAGTGGCTTCTGTTTCTATCAGCTGTCCCTCCTGTTCAGCTACTGACGGGGTGGTGCGTAACGGCAAAA
GCACCGCCGGACATCAGCGCTATCTCTGCTCTCACTGCCGTAAAACATGGCAACTGCAGTTCACTTACAC
CGCTTCTCAACCCGGTACGCACCAGAAAATCATTGATATGGCCATGAATGGCGTTGGATGCCGGGCAACA
GCCCGCATTATGGGCGTTGGCCTCAACACGATTTTACGTCACTTAAAAAACTCAGGCCGCAGTCGGTAAC
CTCGCGCATACAGCCGGGCAGTGACGTCATCGTCTGCGCGGAAATGGACGAACAGTGGGGCTATGTCGGG
GCTAAATCGCGCCAGCGCTGGCTGTTTTACGCGTATGACAGTCTCCGGAAGACGGTTGTTGCGCACGTAT
TCGGTGAACGCACTATGGCGACGCTGGGGCGTCTTATGAGCCTGCTGTCACCCTTTGACGTGGTGATATG
GATGACGGATGGCTGGCCGCTGTATGAATCCCGCCTGAAGGGAAAGCTGCACGTAATCAGCAAGCGATAT
ACGCAGCGAATTGAGCGGCATAACCTGAATCTGAGGCAGCACCTGGCACGGCTGGGACGGAAGTCGCTGT
CGTTCTCAAAATCGGTGGAGCTGCATGACAAAGTCATCGGGCATTATCTGAACATAAAACACTATCAATA
AGTTGGAGTCATTACCCAATTATGATAGAATTTACAAGCTATAAGGTTATTGTCCTGGGTTTCAAGCATT
AGTCCATGCAAGTTTTTATGCTTTGCCCATTCTATAGATATATTGATAAGCGCGCTGCCTATGCCTTGCC
CCCTGAAATCCTTACATACGGCGATATCTTCTATATAAAAGATATATTATCTTATCAGTATTGTCAATAT
ATTCAAGGCAATCTGCCTCCTCATCCTCTTCATCCTCTTCGTCTTGGTAGCTTTTTAAATATGGCGCTTC
ATAGAGTAATTCTGTAAAGGTCCAATTCTCGTTTTCATACCTCGGTATAATCTTACCTATCACCTCAAAT
GGTTCGCTGGGTTTATCGCACCCCCGAACACGAGCACGGCACCCGCGACCACTATGCCAAGAATGCCCAA
GGTAAAAATTGCCGGCCCCGCCATGAAGTCCGTGAATGCCCCGACGGCCGAAGTGAAGGGCAGGCCGCCA
CCCAGGCCGCCGCCCTCACTGCCCGGCACCTGGTCGCTGAATGTCGATGCCAGCACCTGCGGCACGTCAA
TGCTTCCGGGCGTCGCGCTCGGGCTGATCGCCCATCCCGTTACTGCCCCGATCCCGGCAATGGCAAGGAC
TGCCAGCGCTGCCATTTTTGGGGTGAGGCCGTTCGCGGCCGAGGGGCGCAGCCCCTGGGGGGATGGGAGG
CCCGCGTTAGCGGGCCGGGAGGGTTCGAGAAGGGGGGGCACCCCCCTTCGGCGTGCGCGGTCACGCGCAC
AGGGCGCAGCCCTGGTTAAAAACAAGGTTTATAAATATTGGTTTAAAAGCAGGTTAAAAGACAGGTTAGC
GGTGGCCGAAAAACGGGCGGAAACCCTTGCAAATGCTGGATTTTCTGCCTGTGGACAGCCCCTCAAATGT
CAATAGGTGCGCCCCTCATCTGTCAGCACTCTGCCCCTCAAGTGTCAAGGATCGCGCCCCTCATCTGTCA
GTAGTCGCGCCCCTCAAGTGTCAATACCGCAGGGCACTTATCCCCAGGCTTGTCCACATCATCTGTGGGA
AACTCGCGTAAAATCAGGCGTTTTCGCCGATTTGCGAGGCTGGCCAGCTCCACGTCGCCGGCCGAAATCG
AGCCTGCCCCTCATCTGTCAACGCCGCGCCGGGTGAGTCGGCCCCTCAAGTGTCAACGTCCGCCCCTCAT
CTGTCAGTGAGGGCCAAGTTTTCCGCGAGGTATCCACAACGCCGGCGGCCGCGGTGTCTCGCACACGGCT
TCGACGGCGTTTCTGGCGCGTTTGCAGGGCCATAGACGGCCGCCAGCCCAGCGGCGAGGGCAACCAGCCC
GGTGAGCGTCGGAAAGGCGC
Features (pLannotate 1.2.2; 36 found; start..end, strand, type, name):
      3..89      -  CDS            traI (fragment): TRAI6_ECOLX - Experimental evidence at protein level: Swiss-Prot protein existence level 1. The initiation process of transfer DNA synthesis requires the interaction of at least three plasmid-specific components (TraH, I, and J) at the transfer origin resulting in the assembly of a specialised nucleoprotein complex - the relaxosome. Site- and strand-specific cleavage at the transfer origin is dependent on TraI and TraJ. From Escherichia coli.
    127..498     -  CDS            traJ: oriT-recognizing protein; traJ
    531..640     -  oriT           oriT: incP origin of transfer
    772..962     +  rep_origin     ori (fragment): high-copy-number ColE1/pMB1/pBR322/pUC origin of replication
   1321..1971    -  CDS            TetR: tetracycline resistance regulatory protein; tetR
   2077..2326    +  CDS            TcR (fragment): tetracycline efflux protein; tetA; confers resistance to tetracycline
   2436..2460    -  misc_feature   RB T-DNA repeat: right border repeat from nopaline C58 T-DNA
   2490..2508    +  misc_feature   MCS (fragment): pUC18/19 multiple cloning site
   2559..2904    +  promoter       CaMV 35S promoter: strong constitutive promoter from cauliflower mosaic virus
   2856..2902    +  promoter       minimal CaMV 35S promoter: minimal 35S promoter from cauliflower mosaic virus
   2914..2932    -  misc_feature   MCS (fragment): pUC18/19 multiple cloning site
   2943..3458    +  CDS            P19_TBSVC: Experimental evidence at protein level: Swiss-Prot protein existence level 1. Acts as a suppressor of RNA-mediated gene silencing, also known as post-transcriptional gene silencing (PTGS), a mechanism of plant viral defense that limits the accumulation of viral RNAs. Binds to short interfering RNAs (siRNAs) with high affinity. Acts as a molecular caliper to specifically select siRNAs based on the length of the duplex region of the RNA (By similarity). From Tomato bushy stunt virus (strain Cherry) (TBSV).
   3531..3707    +  polyA_signal   CaMV poly(A) signal: cauliflower mosaic virus polyadenylation signal
   4210..4551    +  promoter       CaMV 35S promoter: strong constitutive promoter from cauliflower mosaic virus
   4577..4601    +  protein_bind   attB1: mutant version of attB; recombination site for the Gateway® BP reaction BP Clonase™
   4718..5458    +  CDS            RVE4 (fragment): RVE4_ARATH - Also known as LCL1 From Arabidopsis thaliana (Mouse-ear cress).
   5544..5568    -  protein_bind   attB2: mutant version of attB; recombination site for the Gateway® BP reaction BP Clonase™
   5597..5686    +  CDS            3xHA: three tandem HA epitope tags
   5720..5972    +  terminator     NOS terminator: nopaline synthase terminator and poly(A) signal
   6401..6653    -  terminator     NOS terminator: nopaline synthase terminator and poly(A) signal
   6677..7105    -  CDS            nos (fragment): DHNO_AGRT7 - Protein inferred from homology: Swiss-Prot protein existence level 3. From Agrobacterium tumefaciens (strain T37).
   7121..8146    -  CDS            HygR: aminoglycoside phosphotransferase from E. coli; aph(4)-Ia; confers resistance to hygromycin
   8156..8500    -  promoter       CaMV 35S promoter: strong constitutive promoter from cauliflower mosaic virus
   8157..8203    -  promoter       minimal CaMV 35S promoter: minimal 35S promoter from cauliflower mosaic virus
   8638..8793    +  CDS            lacZα (fragment) (sequence partly withheld): LacZα fragment of β-galactosidase; lacZ fragment
   8791..9091    +  rep_origin     M13 ori (fragment) (sequence partly withheld): M13 bacteriophage origin of replication; arrow indicates direction of (+) strand synthesis
   9092..9222    +  CDS            lacI (fragment): lac repressor; lacI; The lac repressor binds to the lac operator to inhibit transcription in E. coli. This inhibition can be relieved by adding lactose or isopropyl-β-D-thiogalactopyranoside (IPTG).
   9276..9300    -  misc_feature   LB T-DNA repeat: left border repeat from nopaline C58 T-DNA
  10757..10876   -  CDS            tetR (fragment): TETR1_ECOLX - Experimental evidence at protein level: Swiss-Prot protein existence level 1. TetR is the repressor of the tetracycline resistance element; its N-terminal region forms a helix-turn-helix structure and binds DNA. Binding of tetracycline to TetR reduces the repressor affinity for the tetracycline resistance gene (tetA) promoter operator sites. From Escherichia coli.
  10896..12044   -  CDS            trfA: trans-acting replication protein that binds to and activates oriV
  12343..13137   -  CDS            KanR: aminoglycoside phosphotransferase; aphA-3; confers resistance to kanamycin
  13329..14096   +  mobile_element IS1: prokaryotic transposable element IS1
  14105..14254   -  CDS            satA (fragment): STA_BACSU - Also known as yyaR. Experimental evidence at protein level: Swiss-Prot protein existence level 1. Involved in resistance to streptothricin, a broad-spectrum antibiotic produced by streptomycetes. Detoxifies streptothricin via acetylation of the beta amino group of the first beta-lysyl moiety of streptothricin. From Bacillus subtilis (strain 168).
  14253..14447   -  CDS            satA (fragment): STA_BACSU - Also known as yyaR. Experimental evidence at protein level: Swiss-Prot protein existence level 1. Involved in resistance to streptothricin, a broad-spectrum antibiotic produced by streptomycetes. Detoxifies streptothricin via acetylation of the beta amino group of the first beta-lysyl moiety of streptothricin. From Bacillus subtilis (strain 168).
  14450..14725   -  CDS            klaC (fragment): KLAC_ECOLX - Also known as telB. Protein predicted: Swiss-Prot protein existence level 4. Belongs to the kla operon, which is associated with cryptic tellurite resistance, and IncW plasmid fertility inhibition. From Escherichia coli.
  14789..15420   -  rep_origin     oriV: incP origin of replication
