[The description below was written by a language model from this plasmid's Addgene catalogue record and pLannotate feature annotations shown in this document.]
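Description:
pGWB14-LYX132 is a plant binary expression vector built on the pGWB14 backbone for Agrobacterium-mediated transient or stable expression of a Nicotiana benthamiana transcription factor (gene model Niben101Scf01232g03009.1). The backbone is of the broad-host-range IncP type. It carries oriV with the trans-acting replication gene trfA, and oriT with traJ for mobilisation, which allows maintenance in both E. coli and Agrobacterium at low copy. Bacterial selection is by kanamycin (aphA-3 KanR). The annotation also picks up backbone remnants such as tetR/tetA fragments, an IS1 element and partial lacZα, M13 ori and ColE1 ori sequences, which appear to have no role in the construct's purpose.

The region delimited by the nopaline-type right and left T-DNA border repeats holds three cassettes. In the main cassette, a CaMV 35S promoter drives the transcription factor coding sequence, which is flanked by attB1 and attB2 Gateway sites, although the record lists Gibson assembly as the cloning method. The coding sequence is followed by a 3xHA tag and the NOS terminator, giving a C-terminally HA-tagged protein. The annotation tool matches the insert to Arabidopsis RVE4/LCL1, suggesting a REVEILLE-like MYB-related factor, though the catalogue entry does not state a family. A second 35S promoter drives the tomato bushy stunt virus P19 silencing suppressor with a CaMV poly(A) signal; P19 is commonly co-expressed to boost protein accumulation in leaf infiltration assays. This cassette is not mentioned in the catalogue fields. A third, oppositely oriented 35S-driven hygromycin phosphotransferase gene with a NOS terminator provides selection of stable plant transformants. The HA tag allows detection or immunoprecipitation of the expressed factor.
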