Addgene plasmid #126350: pGWB14-LYX132
Purpose: With a Nicotiana benthamiana transcription factor in PGWB14 backbone, for Agrobacterium mediated transient or stable expression corresponding transcription factor fused with a C-terminal HA tag.
Depositing lab: Silin Zhong. Depositing organization: Chinese University of Hong Kong.
Backbone
  Vector backbone: pGWB14
  Vector type: Plant Expression
  Selectable markers: Hygromycin
Growth in bacteria
  Bacterial resistance: Kanamycin, 50 μg/mL
  Growth temperature: 37°C
  Growth strain: DH5alpha
  Copy number: Low Copy
Gene/Insert
  Gene/Insert name: Niben101Scf01232g03009.1
  Species: Nicotiana benthamiana
  Promoter: CaMV 35S
  Tag / fusion protein: HA (C terminal on insert)
  Cloning method: Gibson Cloning
Terms and licenses: Academic/Nonprofit Terms; Industry Terms: Not Available to Industry
How to cite: pGWB14-LYX132 was a gift from Silin Zhong (Addgene plasmid # 126350 ; http://n2t.net/addgene:126350 ; RRID:Addgene_126350)
